>Addgene plasmid #200917 | pEG302-HD2C-ZF | addgene full sequence | sequence record 401424 | Addgene NGS Result
TTGAGATCCTTTTTTTCTGCGCGTAATCTGCTGCTTGCAAACAAAAAAACCACCGCTACCAGCGGTGGTT
TGTTTGCCGGATCAAGAGCTACCAACTCTTTTTCCGAAGGTAACTGGCTTCAGCAGAGCGCAGATACCAA
ATACTGTCCTTCTAGTGTAGCCGTAGTTAGGCCACCACTTCAAGAACTCTGTAGCACCGCCTACATACCT
CGCTCTGCTAATCCTGTTACCAGTGGCTGCTGCCAGTGGCGATAAGTCGTGTCTTACCGGGTTGGACTCA
AGACGATAGTTACCGGATAAGGCGCAGCGGTCGGGCTGAACGGGGGGTTCGTGCACACAGCCCAGCTTGG
AGCGAACGACCTACACCGAACTGAGATACCTACAGCGTGAGCTATGAGAAAGCGCCACGCTTCCCGAAGG
GAGAAAGGCGGACAGGTATCCGGTAAGCGGCAGGGTCGGAACAGGAGAGCGCACGAGGGAGCTTCCAGGG
GGAAACGCCTGGTATCTTTATAGTCCTGTCGGGTTTCGCCACCTCTGACTTGAGCGTCGATTTTTGTGAT
GCTCGTCAGGGGGGCGGAGCCTATGGAAAAACGCCAGCAACGCGGCCTTTTTACGGTTCCTGGCCTTTTG
CTGGCCTTTTGCTCACATGTTCTTTCCTGCGTTATCCCCTGATTCTGTGGATAACCGTATTACCGCCTTT
GAGTGAGCTGATACCGCTCGCCGCAGCCGAACGACCGAGCGCAGCGAGTCAGTGAGCGAGGAAGCGGAAG
AGCGCCTGATGCGGTATTTTCTCCTTACGCATCTGTGCGGTATTTCACACCGCATATGGTGCACTCTCAG
TACAATCTGCTCTGATGCCGCATAGTTAAGCCAGTATACACTCCGCTATCGCTACGTGACTGGGTCATGG
CTGCGCCCCGACACCCGCCAACACCCGCTGACGCGCCCTGACGGGCTTGTCTGCTCCCGGCATCCGCTTA
CAGACAAGCTGTGACCGTCTCCGGGAGCTGCATGTGTCAGAGGTTTTCACCGTCATCACCGAAACGCGCG
AGGCAGGGTGCCTTGATGTGGGCGCCGGCGGTCGAGTGGCGACGGCGCGGCTTGTCCGCGCCCTGGTAGA
TTGCCTGGCCGTAGGCCAGCCATTTTTGAGCGGCCAGCGGCCGCGATAGGCCGACGCGAAGCGGCGGGGC
GTAGGGAGCGCAGCGACCGAAGGGTAGGCGCTTTTTGCAGCTCTTCGGCTGTGCGCTGGCCAGACAGTTA
TGCACAGGCCAGGCGGGTTTTAAGAGTTTTAATAAGTTTTAAAGAGTTTTAGGCGGAAAAATCGCCTTTT
TTCTCTTTTATATCAGTCACTTACATGTGTGACCGGTTCCCAATGTACGGCTTTGGGTTCCCAATGTACG
GGTTCCGGTTCCCAATGTACGGCTTTGGGTTCCCAATGTACGTGCTATCCACAGGAAAGAGACCTTTTCG
ACCTTTTTCCCCTGCTAGGGCAATTTGCCCTAGCATCTGCTCCGTACATTAGGAACCGGCGGATGCTTCG
CCCTCGATCAGGTTGCGGTAGCGCATGACTAGGATCGGGCCAGCCTGCCCCGCCTCCTCCTTCAAATCGT
ACTCCGGCAGGTCATTTGACCCGATCAGCTTGCGCACGGTGAAACAGAACTTCTTGAACTCTCCGGCGCT
GCCACTGCGTTCGTAGATCGTCTTGAACAACCATCTGGCTTCTGCCTTGCCTGCGGCGCGGCGTGCCAGG
CGGTAGAGAAAACGGCCGATGCCGGGATCGATCAAAAAGTAATCGGGGTGAACCGTCAGCACGTCCGGGT
TCTTGCCTTCTGTGATCTCGCGGTACATCCAATCAGCTAGCTCGATCTCGATGTACTCCGGCCGCCCGGT
TTCGCTCTTTACGATCTTGTAGCGGCTAATCAAGGCTTCACCCTCGGATACCGTCACCAGGCGGCCGTTC
TTGGCCTTCTTCGTACGCTGCATGGCAACGTGCGTGGTGTTTAACCGAATGCAGGTTTCTACCAGGTCGT
CTTTCTGCTTTCCGCCATCGGCTCGCCGGCAGAACTTGAGTACGTCCGCAACGTGTGGACGGAACACGCG
GCCGGGCTTGTCTCCCTTCCCTTCCCGGTATCGGTTCATGGATTCGGTTAGATGGGAAACCGCCATCAGT
ACCAGGTCGTAATCCCACACACTGGCCATGCCGGCCGGCCCTGCGGAAACCTCTACGTGCCCGTCTGGAA
GCTCGTAGCGGATCACCTCGCCAGCTCGTCGGTCACGCTTCGACAGACGGAAAACGGCCACGTCCATGAT
GCTGCGACTATCGCGGGTGCCCACGTCATAGAGCATCGGAACGAAAAAATCTGGTTGCTCGTCGCCCTTG
GGCGGCTTCCTAATCGACGGCGCACCGGCTGCCGGCGGTTGCCGGGATTCTTTGCGGATTCGATCAGCGG
CCGCTTGCCACGATTCACCGGGGCGTGCTTCTGCCTCGATGCGTTGCCGCTGGGCGGCCTGCGCGGCCTT
CAACTTCTCCACCAGGTCATCACCCAGCGCCGCGCCGATTTGTACCGGGCCGGATGGTTTGCGACCGCTC
ACGCCGATTCCTCGGGCTTGGGGGTTCCAGTGCCATTGCAGGGCCGGCAGGCAACCCAGCCGCTTACGCC
TGGCCAACCGCCCGTTCCTCCACACATGGGGCATTCCACGGCGTCGGTGCCTGGTTGTTCTTGATTTTCC
ATGCCGCCTCCTTTAGCCGCTAAAATTCATCTACTCATTTATTCATTTGCTCATTTACTCTGGTAGCTGC
GCGATGTATTCAGATAGCAGCTCGGTAATGGTCTTGCCTTGGCGTACCGCGTACATCTTCAGCTTGGTGT
GATCCTCCGCCGGCAACTGAAAGTTGACCCGCTTCATGGCTGGCGTGTCTGCCAGGCTGGCCAACGTTGC
AGCCTTGCTGCTGCGTGCGCTCGGACGGCCGGCACTTAGCGTGTTTGTGCTTTTGCTCATTTTCTCTTTA
CCTCATTAACTCAAATGAGTTTTGATTTAATTTCAGCGGCCAGCGCCTGGACCTCGCGGGCAGCGTCGCC
CTCGGGTTCTGATTCAAGAACGGTTGTGCCGGCGGCGGCAGTGCCTGGGTAGCTCACGCGCTGCGTGATA
CGGGACTCAAGAATGGGCAGCTCGTACCCGGCCAGCGCCTCGGCAACCTCACCGCCGATGCGCGTGCCTT
TGATCGCCCGCGACACGACAAAGGCCGCTTGTAGCCTTCCATCCGTGACCTCAATGCGCTGCTTAACCAG
CTCCACCAGGTCGGCGGTGGCCCATATGTCGTAAGGGCTTGGCTGCACCGGAATCAGCACGAAGTCGGCT
GCCTTGATCGCGGACACAGCCAAGTCCGCCGCCTGGGGCGCTCCGTCGATCACTACGAAGTCGCGCCGGC
CGATGGCCTTCACGTCGCGGTCAATCGTCGGGCGGTCGATGCCGACAACGGTTAGCGGTTGATCTTCCCG
CACGGCCGCCCAATCGCGGGCACTGCCCTGGGGATCGGAATCGACTAACAGAACATCGGCCCCGGCGAGT
TGCAGGGCGCGGGCTAGATGGGTTGCGATGGTCGTCTTGCCTGACCCGCCTTTCTGGTTAAGTACAGCGA
TAACCTTCATGCGTTCCCCTTGCGTATTTGTTTATTTACTCATCGCATCATATACGCAGCGACCGCATGA
CGCAAGCTGTTTTACTCAAATACACATCACCTTTTTAGACGGCGGCGCTCGGTTTCTTCAGCGGCCAAGC
TGGCCGGCCAGGCCGCCAGCTTGGCATCAGACAAACCGGCCAGGATTTCATGCAGCCGCACGGTTGAGAC
GTGCGCGGGCGGCTCGAACACGTACCCGGCCGCGATCATCTCCGCCTCGATCTCTTCGGTAATGAAAAAC
GGTTCGTCCTGGCCGTCCTGGTGCGGTTTCATGCTTGTTCCTCTTGGCGTTCATTCTCGGCGGCCGCCAG
GGCGTCGGCCTCGGTCAATGCGTCCTCACGGAAGGCACCGCGCCGCCTGGCCTCGGTGGGCGTCACTTCC
TCGCTGCGCTCAAGTGCGCGGTACAGGGTCGAGCGATGCACGCCAAGCAGTGCAGCCGCCTCTTTCACGG
TGCGGCCTTCCTGGTCGATCAGCTCGCGGGCGTGCGCGATCTGTGCCGGGGTGAGGGTAGGGCGGGGGCC
AAACTTCACGCCTCGGGCCTTGGCGGCCTCGCGCCCGCTCCGGGTGCGGTCGATGATTAGGGAACGCTCG
AACTCGGCAATGCCGGCGAACACGGTCAACACCATGCGGCCGGCCGGCGTGGTGGTGTCGGCCCACGGCT
CTGCCAGGCTACGCAGGCCCGCGCCGGCCTCCTGGATGCGCTCGGCAATGTCCAGTAGGTCGCGGGTGCT
GCGGGCCAGGCGGTCTAGCCTGGTCACTGTCACAACGTCGCCAGGGCGTAGGTGGTCAAGCATCCTGGCC
AGCTCCGGGCGGTCGCGCCTGGTGCCGGTGATCTTCTCGGAAAACAGCTTGGTGCAGCCGGCCGCGTGCA
GTTCGGCCCGTTGGTTGGTCAAGTCCTGGTCGTCGGTGCTGACGCGGGCATAGCCCAGCAGGCCAGCGGC
GGCGCTCTTGTTCATGGCGTAATGTCTCCGGTTCTAGTCGCAAGTATTCTACTTTATGCGACTAAAACAC
GCGACAAGAAAACGCCAGGAAAAGGGCAGGGCGGCAGCCTGTCGCGTAACTTAGGACTTGTGCGACATGT
CGTTTTCAGAAGACGGCTGCACTGAACGTCAGAAGCCGACTGCACTATAGCAGCGGAGGGGTTGGATCAA
AGTACTTTGATCCCGAGGGGAACCCTGTGGTTGGCATGCACATACAAATGGACGAACGGATAAACCTTTT
CACGCCCTTTTAAATATCCGATTATTCTAATAAACGCTCTTTTCTCTTAGGTTTACCCGCCAATATATCC
TGTCAAACACTGATAGTTTAAACTGAAGGCGGGAAACGACAATCTGATCCAAGCTCAAGCTGCTCTAGCA
TTCGCCATTCAGGCTGCGCAACTGTTGGGAAGGGCGATCGGTGCGGGCCTCTTCGCTATTACGCCAGCTG
GCGAAAGGGGGATGTGCTGCAAGGCGATTAAGTTGGGTAACGCCAGGGTTTTCCCAGTCACGACGTTGTA
AAACGACGGCCAGTGCCAAGCTTGCATGCCTGCAGGGATCTGGATTTTAGTACTGGATTTTGGTTTTAGG
AATTAGAAATTTTATTGATAGAAGTATTTTACAAATACAAATACATACTAAGGGTTTCTTATATGCTCAA
CACATGAGCGAAACCCTATAGGAACCCTAATTCCCTTATCTGGGAACTACTCACACATTATTATGGAGAA
AGCTTATTTTTCTGCACTACGCAGGGATATTTCACCGCCCATCCAGGGTTTTATTATTCCATCCTGCTCA
AGTAATAAAGCCCCCTGTTTGTCTATTCCGCGTGAAATGCCAAATATTTCTTTATCACCAATGATAAGTT
TCACTGGGCGATTAATAAAATTATCCAGCTTTTCCCAGCGCGACAGATAAGGTGCCAATCCTTCTTGTTC
GAAGAGTTCCAACGCAGCACGTAATTCACGTATTAGCATGGCCGCCAACGTATTACGATCGAGATTGATC
CCCGCTTCCTGCAGCGTGATCCACCCCTGATTAACGACACTCTCTTCAACACGGCGCATTGCCATGTTGA
TCCCGGCTCCAATGACTATTTGCGCCGCATCGCCAGTTTTGCCAGTCAGCTCCACCAGAATGCCTGCCAG
CTTGCGATCCTGCAGATAGAGGTCATTAGGCCATTTAACACGAACTTTATCTGCACCCAGCTTGCGTAAT
ACTTCCGCCATCACGATACCGATAACCAGACTTAAACCAATCGCCGCCGCCGGGCCTTGTTCCAGACGCC
AGAACATCGACAAATATAAGTTTGCGCCAAAAGGCGAAAACCATTTCCGACCCCGGCGACCACGGCCAGC
CTGCTGGTATTCTGCAATGCAAGCATCGCCCGATTTAAGCTCTCCGATACGATCAAGAAGGTACTGATTC
GTGGAGTCAATCACTGGCAGCACGGCTACACTACCGCCATCCAGCTGACCCAATATCTGTTTAGCATTAA
GTAACTGGATAGGCTCAGGCAGGCTGTATCCTTTACCCGGAACGGTAAAGACATCAACGCCCCAGTCACG
CAGTGTCTGAATGTGTTTATTAATAGCCGCCCGGCTCATTCCCAGCGTTTCACCCAACTGCTCGCCAGAG
TGAAATTCACCGTTCGCTAACAGGGCAATCAATTTCAGTGGCACGGTGTTATCCTTCATCTCGAGGTCAC
ACACGATTGGTTGAATATCATCAGCCTCAGCCATTTTTTATGAGCTGCAAACACACAAAAAGAGTTCAAT
ACAGTCAAATAAACCCTGATTGAATCAGAAATAGCTTTCTGTTCAACGTACGACACTACAAATCCTAAAG
TTTCGAAGAATCTATACACAAACTTCATCTAACCTTAAACAGTGTTCAGATTCAATCTAACATTGACAGT
GTTCAGATTCAATCTAACTTCAACAGTTCAGATTTCAATTCACATATACAAATCATTTCCCAGGTAACAT
GAACATGGATCTCTCCATCAAGGTCAAGCCAAATTCTGGTAGCTATAATCGAGCTAACTGATCGGTCAAC
TTAGATCGATTCTAGTAAAACCAAAAGATTTAGTGGAGGTTCACAGATCCAAATTAAACGATATCCAGAT
CTCAAGGAAATTGAGAAAACAAGATCGAGATCCAGCAAATAAAGTAGATCCAGAAAGTTCCTATTACCTT
GGAAAGAAAGAGCGGAAGAAGATGAGATTGAGGAAGATTCAAAACGGAGAATGAATCTCCTGGATTATCT
CTTACTTTCTCTCTTAGTCTTCTTCCTTGTTCTTCTCTGTCAAGTCGCCGGAGATTCAAAACGGCTGATG
AAAGTGAGGAGGACAACGAGACAATTCAAAGCGGAGAGGAAAATATATGAATTTATATAGGCGGGTTTAT
CTCTTACAACTTTATTTTCGGCCTTTCAAAAAAATAATTAAAATCGACAGACACGAATCATTTCGACCAC
AGGTAAAGATAACGTGACCTGGCTGTCAGACAGCCTTTTCCCTCGTGTTAACTAATTTTTAAACTAATTA
ATCATCTCAGCCCTTGGATTAGTTCTTTTGCTTTGATGGCTTCATGACTGTGACCTGCTCGATCCGCGTG
TTACATGACAGCTCCGTTTTTTTAGTGGTTAACTTAAACCGAGTCAATCCAGGCAACGTTAGTCGTCGTC
GTGGTTGGCTTGTTCAATTAGATTTCATACAATTCAACGTAATTTAATTCGTTTTCTATTAGAATTGTAT
CATAATTAATTCAGACCGTGAAAGAAAGTGTCTTTCATGATGTGTTTATGGATATTTATACAATAAGATA
CAATGTTTCATCATATTCACTATTCACGATTAGTATGTACATTAAATAATGGCTACTACTACATCCGAAC
TCGTCAAAACGATTCTGAATCAATTATACATATGCTGACTCTTGCATACATAAAAAATAGTTGTTTAAAT
TTTGTCTAACTAATGTTTGGTATAAGTATAATGTTGAGTTGAGATACCAATTACATCGAGTCTAGCCATT
TTGTCGTGCCATATTCGTCAAAACTTTCTTACATAATGATAACCTAGATCTAGATGAGATATGTATCAAT
GTATTTGAGATCATAATTAAGTTCGTTCTAAATTTTGTCCCTGCAGGTCCTGCTGAGCCTCGACATGTTG
TCGCAAAATTCGCCCTGGACCCGCCCAACGATTTGTCGTCACTGTCAAGGTTTGACCTGCACTTCATTTG
GGGCCCACATACACCAAAAAAATGCTGCATAATTCTCGGGGCAGCAAGTCGGTTACCCGGCCGCCGTGCT
GGACCGGGTTGAATGGTGCCCGTAACTTTCGGTAGAGCGGACGGCCAATACTCAACTTCAAGGAATCTCA
CCCATGCGCGCCGGCGGGGAACCGGAGTTCCCTTCAGTGAGCGTTATTAGTTCGCCGCTCGGTGTGTCGT
AGATACTAGCCCCTGGGGCACTTTTGAAATTTGAATAAGATTTATGTAATCAGTCTTTTAGGTTTGACCG
GTTCTGCCGCTTTTTTTAAAATTGGATTTGTAATAATAAAACGCAATTGTTTGTTATTGTGGCGCTCTAT
CATAGATGTCGCTATAAACCTATTCAGCACAATATATTGTTTTCATTTTAATATTGTACATATAAGTAGT
AGGGTACAATCAGTAAATTGAACGGAGAATATTATTCATAAAAATACGATAGTAACGGGTGATATATTCA
TTAGAATGAACCGAAACCGGCGGTAAGGATCTGAGCTACACATGCTCAGGTTTTTTACAACGTGCACAAC
AGAATTGAAAGCAAATATCATGCGATCATAGGCGTCTCGCATATCTCATTAAAGCAGGACTCTAGGGACT
AGTCCCGGGTCTTAATTAACTCTCTAGAGGCGCGCCAAGCTTCTACTACTAAGATCCACCAGTATCCTCA
TGCCATTCAATCTTCTGAGCTTCGAAGATATCGTTAAGTCCACCAGCCATAGATCCCTCGAGTCCGGTGT
GAGTCCTTTGATGCTCGGTGAGCTTATCACTCCTAGAGAAAGATTTTCCACACTCAGGGCATTTATAAGG
TTTTTCTCCAGTGTGTGTCCTTTGATGAGCCCTAAGGTTTGCTCTCTGAGAGAATGATTTTCCACACTCA
GGGCATTTATAAGGTTTTTCACCAGTATGGGTCCTTTGGTGCCTAACAAGGTTTCCAGATGTTGAGAATG
ATTTTCCACACTCAGGGCATTTATAAGGTTTTTCTCCGGTATGAGTCCTCTGATGCCTAACAAGAGATGA
AGATTGTGAGAATGATTTTCCACACTCAGGGCATTTATAAGGTTTTTCACCAGTATGGGTCCTCTGATGG
GTGGTAAGATGATCACTCCTACTGAATGATTTTCCACACTCAGGGCATTTATAAGGTTTTTCACCGGTAT
GGGTCCTTTGGTGCCTCCTAAGATCTCCAGATTGAGAGAAAGATTTTCCACACTCAGGGCATTTATAAGG
CTCGAGAGGTCCTTGGAAAAGAACCTCAAGGGATCCTTTGTCGTCATCGTCTTTGTAGTCTTTGTCGTCA
TCGTCTTTGTAGTCTTTGTCGTCATCGTCTTTGTAGTCGGTACCAAGCTTGGCGCGCCCGTCCCGGGTCT
TAATTAACTCTCTAGACTCACCTAGCACCACTTTGTACAAGAAAGCTGGGTCGGCGCGCCCACCCTTAGC
AGCTGCACTGTGTTTGGCCTTTGTGTGAGACTGCAATCCCATTTCCGAAGTAAAGGTTCTGGTGCACGAC
TTGCACCCAAACGCTCCTGCAGACTTCGGTGTCTGCTGCTGCTTCGATGTCTCTCCAGTGCTGCCTCCAC
CAGAATTCTTACCCGCCTGTTTTGAGGGATGAGGAGTTGCAACATGGACATGCGGTTTCTTCGAATCTGC
TTTGTCCGAATGTTTTTTAATTAAACAAATCAATCTTCCTTTCTATCGTTAAAATAAGTATTCAATGGGG
AGATTGGTAAAAAGGATTTAATCACCTGTTTTCTGAGGAGTTACAAACTTAGCCTTCTTGTTGGACGCAG
GGTTCTTGGAGGAGTTGGGTTCTGCAGACCTCTTCTTGGGTTCTTCAGGCTTTTATAAACCAAGAAAACT
TAGAATCAGATTCGAGCTTGACCACAGAAGCAGAGAAATTGCTCCCAAAGGAAGATAAGATAGAACAAAT
ATAGGTTTCCCATCAACAAGCACATAAAAGAGACTGTCATGTTACCTTCTTTGGGGTTTCCTCTTCTGAG
GAGTCATCTTCTTCGTCGTCTGATGAGTCATCTTCCTCACTGTCAGATTCAGCAGTAACCTTCTCTTCCT
GAAACAAAGCAGCCATGATAAGGATTAAAGAAATGTGAGAATGGGCTAAAACACAATAGGTAATCAAGGG
TTCATGTGAAAATGCAAATATAGAAGTTACAAACATACTTAAGATAACTCTAGTACCACTGTCTATAGGT
TTAATCAACATGTCACTGAGCCTAAGTAAAATTCTATAACAAATTGAGCTAGTATATATAGATAAAAGTA
CCTCCTCGTCTCCAGAGTTTTCACTATCATCATCATCTGAAGAATCTTCTTCACTACCGTCAGCGTCATC
ATCTTGCTTGGCTTTGACATCTTCATTTGGCAACTGAAAGTTCACCTGTTTCGCAGCAGATTTCGGAGCA
GCTGGCTCAACCAAGGCCAAATAAATTTATAAGAGATTGATGTTCTTAAATAAACTAAAATAAGACAACT
GGAGACAAATCATTGCAGGACTGGATATAAAAGTCCCCATTTACCTTTGAAACCAGCAGCCTCAAGTTGA
TCATCAATCAAATCCTCAGGCTCGGTGAGATAGAGTCAAGGAAGTCAAAAACAGAGTAAAGCAACAAGTC
CCCAAAACATTTTCATCAACAAAGCTTAAAGCGATAACAACAAAAATGTTCAAATAGTAAAGGATATGGA
TCAGATGCATCAACTTTGTAACCAGAGAAGAAAACGCTCCCATTCTTCCAAGTATGAGACAGCGCAAAGT
TCCTTTCCAAGACAATCTCCGTAGACAGCTGAGGAAACTTCTCATGAGATAGCGTTCCAATGAGAAGCTT
ATCCGATCCAACAGTCACGTAAAGCTGGATTGGTTCGGTTACATTGTTCTTACTCTCTCCCAAAGCAACC
TTCAACAAAAATAAACCAAACGTCACTGTAAAATACATTCTTATAAATCAAATTAAGCTTGCAAATTCAA
AAGTACCTGAGAGATGTGCACGAGCCTGTCTAGCCCAGGATCTAGGTGAAGTGGTTTGCCATTCTTAACT
TCAACACCTGCAAACGCATAGAAAGCATACAAATCAGTAATTCTGCAACAAAATCCCCAAATGAAACCTC
TATCGGAGTTAAAACCTAGCGAGAGAGAAAACTTTTCAGTTTTCCCCAATTTTCTACGAAGACGAACAGT
CCATACCCTAGATTGTCACATATACTCACTATTCCCGTTTCTCGTTTAGCTAAACAGAAGATTCCATAGA
AAAAACAGTAGAAAAACATGGCAAAACGAAAAAAAGCGATGAAACCAGAAGCTAAAAAAAAACTAAATGC
AGGAAATGAAGCGCAGAGAACGAAGAAGAAGAAGGAGTAAGATAGGAGATGTTTTTTACCCCAGAACTCC
ATTGTTGTGCGAGGTAGTGTGATCTTGAAGGCGACGATGCGTCGAAGGAGAAGGAGAAGGTTCTAGAAGA
AGCTGAGAGCGATTCGTCTCTCGAGAGCGGTTTTAGGGCGTGTTGATGTGAGAAGGCTAAAATGTCCGCT
GGAATTTATTAATCGGAGGAAGGGATTTTAGGGATCCTCTGTTACGCGGTCCACTCGAATATCTCCTTTA
GTTGGGCCATGATTTTAAAATTAGCCCAACAAAACTAACGTTTCAAGCCCATACTTTATTTTGACGGCTT
TTTTTAACGGTGTCAGGACGGATCGTAACGGACTTTTAACACTTTATTTGACTGACGGAGTTTTCGTCAA
CATGTGGGGTCTATATATTCATGTCTTCATGACAATATCTATCTCCATTCCTCAAAATAAGTCCCACGGA
TAAATTGAGCATAATGTATCGCAAAGTTTTAATTTTTTTCTAATCCAAAGAAAAACCAGTTAACAAAATC
TGTGAAGAGTTTATATGATAAAACTAAGTACGGTCCCCGACTACGAATAATTAAAATTATTAAATGGATA
GTTGCACGAGTGAGAATTAAGGAACACTATTATTATATTAAACACAATTCATTTTAGTTAGATCTATTCG
GGGCCTCTCGTGTTTAGATTTAGAAGAGTTCTCGGCATGAATCATGAACATTTTCCAATGCTCTTAAATT
TATAGTTTACCAATATTATACTCCGGTTTTACATATCACACATAATTTCGATTTTTTTCAACATATGTGA
TCATAATCAATTGTTAAGTTTTAATTTATGCGCATAAAAAAATATATGTTTGTATAGTAGTTAAGGAGAA
TTTTTTTTTGTTATGTTTTAGCACTTTTTGGATTAATACTAGTTTTAAAAGTATGATTTTTTTTTTATTT
TTTTTTGTGCACAAATATGATCAAACCCAAAAGTTTCTTTACATAGTAGCAACTTTATATTCTCAGCAGC
CATGGCTAAAAAACGTAAGTTAATGACAAAAATGCGTTGAGTGCAATGAACCTGGCAGTATTCGATGAAC
CTTAGCGGATCAAATGATATAAATATGCAATAGAATTTAAATATTTATTTATTGTCCAAGCTGCGTGGAT
AGCTTGATAGATAAATTAATGACAGCACATTGACTACCCAAGCTGCGTTGATAAGTACTTGATCAAAATC
TTTACATTTTTATGAAGTACTATAATCCAAAGTTAACTTTTAAGCAAAAGATAATTTTTTGTAATGGTTG
TGAAAAATTCACTTATAATAACACGAAACATAATGAAGTATTATTAGTTCATTTATATATAATACACAAA
AAACATAAAGGCAATAAAAATAACCAAATTAAAAAAAAATGGAGAAGTAGAAAAGAAAACGAAAAAAAAA
AAAAAGAGAGAGATAAGATGCATGCATGGTATAGAAGTCGCAGGCCGAAGACCAGAAATACGAATGTGTT
TGAATAGACAAATTAAGGAATATAAAGACAGAAGAGCCCATCCATTTTCGCATACACGAATACATCCCCC
TCGACTCCAATTATTTTATTATAGTCCATTCTCTCACTTTCTATTCTAAATATTGTGGACGTTATAAAGG
CTTTTTATTTATTTTATGTCGAGTTTTTTAGACTACGTAGAGCCGAATGAAAATTTCATGTTTAGGTATA
CGAAACTTGGATCCAATGTTACGGATTCAGATTGGTGTAAAAGATCAAATTTGATAGTATTTGGATTTGA
TAGGCAAGATGGTTTAGTATTTTACACTGTGTATGTTCCTCTTTTAGCTTTGCGTTTTCTACTTTCACTA
CGATACTACTTTTTATCTTCCAATTTCAGTTGCTTATCACCAAAATATGAAATACCAAATTAATTGTTTA
AACAGTTTTATTAGCGATTAAATTAGCACAAAACATATGAATAGATATCATAGTCGAATACAAAAATTAG
ACAAATAATAATACACTAAAAAACAAACTAAATTGGAGAATTGTTTTGACAAAAAATAAAAAAAATGTCA
AAGTTCCATAAAAAGGAGGACAAAAGAGGAATATAACGAAATTATCAACAGAAACGCACCGAGTGGTGAA
GGGGGCGGCCGCGGAGCCTGCTTTTTTGTACAAACTTGTTGATGATCCCGGGCCCGCGGTACCGTCGACT
GCAGAATTCAATTCTGAGATTTTTCAAATCAGTGCGCAAGACGTGACGTAAGTATCCGAGTCAGTTTTTA
TTTTTCTACTAATTTGGTCGTTTATTTCGGCGTGTAGGACATGGCAACCGGGCCTGAATTTCGCGGGTAT
TCTGTTTCTATTCCAACTTTTTCTTGATCCGCAGCCATTAACGACTTTTGAATAGATACGCTGACACGCC
AAGCCTCGCTAGTCAAAAGTGTACCAAACAACGCTTTACAGCAAGAACGGAATGCGCGTGACGCTCGCGG
TGACGCCATTTCGCCTTTTCAGAAATGGATAAATAGCCTTGCTTCCTATTATATCTTCCCAAATTACCAA
TACATTACACTAGCATCTGAATTTCATAACCAATCTCGATACACCAAATCGAATCGATGAGCCCAGAACG
ACGCCCGGCCGACATCCGCCGTGCCACCGAGGCGGACATGCCGGCGGTCTGCACCATCGTCAACCACTAC
ATCGAGACAAGCACGGTCAACTTCCGTACCGAGCCGCAGGAACCGCAGGAGTGGACGGACGACCTCGTCC
GTCTGCGGGAGCGCTATCCCTGGCTCGTCGCCGAGGTGGACGGCGAGGTCGCCGGCATCGCCTACGCGGG
CCCCTGGAAGGCACGCAACGCCTACGACTGGACGGCCGAGTCGACCGTGTACGTCTCCCCCCGCCACCAG
CGGACGGGACTGGGCTCCACGCTCTACACCCACCTGCTGAAGTCCCTGGAGGCACAGGGCTTCAAGAGCG
TGGTCGCTGTCATCGGGCTGCCCAACGACCCGAGCGTGCGCATGCACGAGGCGCTCGGATATGCCCCCCG
CGGCATGCTGCGGGCGGCCGGCTTCAAGCACGGGAACTGGCATGACGTGGGTTTCTGGCAGCTGGACTTC
AGCCTGCCGGTACCGCCCCGTCCGGTCCTGCCCGTCACCGAGATTTGACTGCAGAATCTTGGACTCCCAT
GTTGGCAAAGGCAACCAAACAAACAATGAATGATCCGCTCCTGCATATGGGGCGGTTTGAGTATTTCAAC
TGCCATTTGGGCTGAATTGAAGACATGCTCCTGTCAGAAATTCCGTGATCTTACTCAATATTCAGTAATC
TCGGCCAATATCCTAAATGTGCGTGGCTTTATCTGTCTTTGTATTGTTTCATCAATTCATGTAACGTTTG
CTTTTCTTATGAATTTTCAAATAAATTATCAGATCCGAGCTCGAATTAATTCGGCGTTAATTCAGTACAT
TAAAAACGTCCGCAATGTGTTATTAAGTTGTCTAAGCGTCAATTTGTTTACACCACAATATATCCTGCCA
CCAGCCAGCCAACAGCTCCCCGACCGGCAGCTCGGCACAAAATCACCACTCGATACAGGCAGCCCATCAG
TCCGGGACGGCGTCAGCGGGAGAGCCGTTGTAAGGCGGCAGACTTTGCTCATGTTACCGATGCTATTCGG
AAGAACGGCAACTAAGCTGCCGGGTTTGAAACACGGATGATCTCGCGGAGGGTAGCATGTTGATTGTAAC
GATGACAGAGCGTTGCTGCCTGTGATCACCGCGGTTTCAAAATCGGCTCCGTCGATACTATGTTATACGC
CAACTTTGAAAACAACTTTGAAAAAGCTGTTTTCTGGTATTTAAGGTTTTAGAATGCAAGGAACAGTGAA
TTGGAGTTCGTCTTGTTATAATTAGCTTCTTGGGGTATCTTTAAATACTGTAGAAAAGAGGAAGGAAATA
ATAAATGGCTAAAATGAGAATATCACCGGAATTGAAAAAACTGATCGAAAAATACCGCTGCGTAAAAGAT
ACGGAAGGAATGTCTCCTGCTAAGGTATATAAGCTGGTGGGAGAAAATGAAAACCTATATTTAAAAATGA
CGGACAGCCGGTATAAAGGGACCACCTATGATGTGGAACGGGAAAAGGACATGATGCTATGGCTGGAAGG
AAAGCTGCCTGTTCCAAAGGTCCTGCACTTTGAACGGCATGATGGCTGGAGCAATCTGCTCATGAGTGAG
GCCGATGGCGTCCTTTGCTCGGAAGAGTATGAAGATGAACAAAGCCCTGAAAAGATTATCGAGCTGTATG
CGGAGTGCATCAGGCTCTTTCACTCCATCGACATATCGGATTGTCCCTATACGAATAGCTTAGACAGCCG
CTTAGCCGAATTGGATTACTTACTGAATAACGATCTGGCCGATGTGGATTGCGAAAACTGGGAAGAAGAC
ACTCCATTTAAAGATCCGCGCGAGCTGTATGATTTTTTAAAGACGGAAAAGCCCGAAGAGGAACTTGTCT
TTTCCCACGGCGACCTGGGAGACAGCAACATCTTTGTGAAAGATGGCAAAGTAAGTGGCTTTATTGATCT
TGGGAGAAGCGGCAGGGCGGACAAGTGGTATGACATTGCCTTCTGCGTCCGGTCGATCAGGGAGGATATC
GGGGAAGAACAGTATGTCGAGCTATTTTTTGACTTACTGGGGATCAAGCCTGATTGGGAGAAAATAAAAT
ATTATATTTTACTGGATGAATTGTTTTAGTACCTAGAATGCATGACCAAAATCCCTTAACGCTGAGAGAT
CCCCTCATAATTTCCCCAAAGCGTAACCATGTGTGAATAAATTTTGAGCTAGTAGGGTTGCAGCCACGAG
TAAGTCTTCCCTTGTTATTGTGTAGCCAGAATGCCGCAAAACTTCCATGCCTAAGCGAACTGTTGAGAGT
ACGTTTCGATTTCTGACTGTGTTAGCCTGGAAGTGCTTGTCCCAACCTTGTTTCTGAGCATGAACGCCCG
CAAGCCAACATGTTAGTTGAAGCATCAGGGCGATTAGCAGCATGATATCAAAACGCTCTGAGCTGCTCGT
TCGGCTATGGCGTAGGCCTAGTCCGTAGGCAGGACTTTTCAAGTCTCGGAAGGTTTCTTCAATCTGCATT
CGCTTCGAATAGATATTAACAAGTTGTTTGGGTGTTCGAATTTCAACAGGTAAGTTAGTTGCTAGAATCC
ATGGCTCCTTTGCCGACGCTGAGTAGATTTTAGGTGACGGGTGGTGACAATGAGTCCGTGTCGAGCGCTG
ATTTTTTCGGCCTTTAGAGCGAGATTTATACAATAGAATTTGGCATGAGATTGGATTGCTTTTAGTCAGC
CTCTTATAGCCTAAAGTCTTTGAGTGACTAGATGACATATCATGTAAGTTGCTGATAGGTTTCCAGTTTT
CCGCTCCTAGGTCTGCATATTGTACTTTTCCTCTTACTCGACTTAACCAGTACCAACCCAGCTTCTCAAC
GGATTTATACCATGGCACTTTAAAGCCAGCATCACTGACAATGAGCGGTGTGGTGTTACTCGGTAGAATG
CTCGCAAGGTCGGCTAGAAATTGGTCATGAGCTTTCTTTGAACATTGCTCTGAAAGCGGGAACGCTTTCT
CATAAAGAGTAACAGAACGACCGTGTAGTGCGACTGAAGCTCGCAATACCATAAGCCGTTTTTGCTCACG
GATATCAGACCAGTCAACAAGTACAATGGGCATCGTATTGCCCGAACAGATAAAGCTAGCATGCCAACGG
TATACAGCGAGTCGCTCTTTGTGGAGGTGACGATTACCTAACAATCGGTCGATTCGTTTGATGTTATGTT
TTGTTCTCGCTTTGGTTGGCAGGTTACGGCCAAGTTCGGTAAGAGTGAGAGTTTTACAGTCAAGTAAGGC
GTGGCAAGCCAACGTTAAGCTGTTGAGTCGTTTTAAGTGTAATTCGGGGCAGAATTGGTAAAGAGAGTCG
TGTAAAATATCGAGTTCGCACATTTTGTTGTCTGATTATTGATTTTTGGCGAAACCATTTGATCATATGA
CAAGATGTGTATCTACCTTAACTTAATGATTTTGATAAAAATCATTAGGGGATTCATCAGCCCTTAACGT
GAGTTTTCGTTCCACTGAGCGTCAGACCCCGTAGAAAAGATCAAAGGATCTTC
Features (pLannotate 1.2.2; 27 found; start..end, strand, type, name):
      1..589     +  rep_origin     ori: high-copy-number ColE1/pMB1/pBR322/pUC origin of replication
    775..915     -  misc_feature   bom: basis of mobility region from pBR322
   1017..1056    -  CDS            rop (fragment): Rop protein, which maintains plasmids at low copy number; rop
   1259..1453    -  rep_origin     pVS1 oriV: origin of replication for the Pseudomonas plasmid pVS1 (Heeb et al., 2000)
   1519..2592    -  CDS            pVS1 RepA: replication protein from the Pseudomonas plasmid pVS1 (Heeb et al., 2000)
   3021..3650    -  CDS            pVS1 StaA: stability protein from the Pseudomonas plasmid pVS1 (Heeb et al., 2000)
   4210..4611    -  CDS            Y4CG_SINFN (fragment): Protein inferred from homology: Swiss-Prot protein existence level 3. From Sinorhizobium fredii (strain NBRC 101917 / NGR234).
   4951..4975    -  misc_feature   RB T-DNA repeat: right border repeat from nopaline C58 T-DNA
   5041..5195    -  CDS            lacZα (fragment): LacZα fragment of β-galactosidase; lacZ fragment
   5198..5216    -  misc_feature   MCS (fragment): pUC18/19 multiple cloning site
   5217..5391    -  polyA_signal   CaMV poly(A) signal: cauliflower mosaic virus polyadenylation signal
   5397..6359    -  CDS            birA: BIRA_ECOLI - Also known as bioR, dhbB. Experimental evidence at protein level: Swiss-Prot protein existence level 1. Acts both as a biotin--[acetyl-CoA-carboxylase] ligase and a biotin-operon repressor. In the presence of ATP, BirA activates biotin to form the BirA-biotinyl-5'-adenylate (BirA-bio-5'-AMP or holoBirA) complex. HoloBirA can either transfer the biotinyl moiety to the biotin carboxyl carrier protein (BCCP) subunit of acetyl-CoA carboxylase, or bind to the biotin operator site and inhibit transcription of the operon. From Escherichia coli (strain K12).
   7820..8527    -  terminator     OCS terminator: octopine synthase terminator
   8831..8854    -  CDS            CCR5TC (fragment): zinc-finger domain from the CCR5-224 (+) zinc-finger nuclease that recognizes the left half-site target sequence in the human CCR5 gene (Perez et al., 2008; Gross et al., 2013)
   8999..9022    -  CDS            CCR5TC (fragment): zinc-finger domain from the CCR5-224 (+) zinc-finger nuclease that recognizes the left half-site target sequence in the human CCR5 gene (Perez et al., 2008; Gross et al., 2013)
   9087..9170    -  CDS            ZNF22 (fragment): ZNF22_HUMAN - Also known as KOX15, KROX26. Experimental evidence at protein level: Swiss-Prot protein existence level 1. Binds DNA through the consensus sequence 5'-CAATG-3'. May be involved in transcriptional regulation and may play a role in tooth formation (By similarity). From Homo sapiens (Human).
   9337..9361    +  protein_bind   attB2: mutant version of attB; recombination site for the Gateway® BP reaction BP Clonase™
   9378..9782    -  CDS            HDT3 (fragment): HDT3_ARATH - Also known as HD2C. Experimental evidence at protein level: Swiss-Prot protein existence level 1. Probably mediates the deacetylation of lysine residues on the N-terminal part of the core histones (H2A, H2B, H3 and H4). Histone deacetylation gives a tag for epigenetic repression and plays an important role in transcriptional regulation, cell cycle progression and developmental events. Involved in the modulation of abscisic acid and stress-responsive genes. From Arabidopsis thaliana (Mouse-ear cress).
  10270..11004   -  CDS            HDT3 (fragment): HDT3_ARATH - Also known as HD2C. Experimental evidence at protein level: Swiss-Prot protein existence level 1. Probably mediates the deacetylation of lysine residues on the N-terminal part of the core histones (H2A, H2B, H3 and H4). Histone deacetylation gives a tag for epigenetic repression and plays an important role in transcriptional regulation, cell cycle progression and developmental events. Involved in the modulation of abscisic acid and stress-responsive genes. From Arabidopsis thaliana (Mouse-ear cress).
  13455..13479   -  protein_bind   attB1: mutant version of attB; recombination site for the Gateway® BP reaction BP Clonase™
  13484..13519   -  misc_feature   MCS (fragment): multiple cloning site
  13531..13911   +  promoter       MAS promoter: mannopine synthase promoter (Velten et al., 1984)
  13917..14465   +  CDS            bar: PAT_STRHY - Experimental evidence at protein level: Swiss-Prot protein existence level 1. Inactivates phosphinothricin (PPT) by transfer of an acetyl group from acetyl CoA. Can also acetylate demethylphosphinothricin but not PTT or glutamate. This enzyme is an effector of phosphinothricin tripeptide (PTT or bialaphos) resistance. From Streptomyces hygroscopicus. Introduced by genetic manipulation and expressed in glufosinate-tolerant maize by Dekalb Genetics.
  14478..14730   +  terminator     MAS terminator: mannopine synthase terminator
  14816..14840   -  misc_feature   LB T-DNA repeat: left border repeat from nopaline C58 T-DNA
  15265..16059   +  CDS            KanR: aminoglycoside phosphotransferase; aphA-3; confers resistance to kanamycin
  17305..17374   +  ncRNA          RNA-OUT: Accession: RF00240 - RNA-OUT
