[The description below was written by a language model from this plasmid's Addgene catalogue record and pLannotate feature annotations shown in this document.]
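Description:
pEG302-HD2C-ZF is a binary plant expression plasmid of about 17.5 kb built on the Gateway-compatible pEG302 backbone, intended for Agrobacterium-mediated transformation of Arabidopsis. The backbone carries a high-copy ColE1/pUC-type origin with the pBR322 bom region for propagation in E. coli. It also has the pVS1 oriV, RepA and StaA functions, which support replication and stable maintenance in Agrobacterium. Bacterial selection is by kanamycin (aphA-3 type KanR). Nopaline-type right and left border repeats define the T-DNA. Within it, a bar gene driven by the mannopine synthase promoter and terminator confers Basta (phosphinothricin) resistance for selecting transgenic plants.

The payload lies between attB1 and attB2 recombination sites and is Arabidopsis HD2C (HDT3, AT5G03740), a plant-specific histone deacetylase associated with epigenetic repression. The coding matches are split into separated fragments within a roughly 4 kb attB-flanked region. This pattern suggests a genomic clone containing introns and possibly upstream native sequence, but no promoter for the fusion is annotated or stated in the record. Downstream of attB2 lie zinc-finger motifs, detected only as partial homologies to other zinc-finger proteins. These correspond to the ZF108 artificial zinc-finger array named in the stated purpose, and they are followed by an OCS terminator. The T-DNA also contains an E. coli birA biotin ligase coding sequence with a CaMV poly(A) signal; its promoter is not annotated, and no biotin acceptor tag is annotated or mentioned in the record.

The construct is used to tether HD2C to the FWA locus through ZF108, testing targeted gene repression as part of a screen of silencing effectors in Arabidopsis.
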