Addgene plasmid #200917: pEG302-HD2C-ZF
Purpose: Express HD2C-ZF108 in Arabidopsis target FWA gene
Depositing lab: Steven Jacobsen. Depositing organization: University of California, Los Angeles (UCLA). Publication: A gene silencing screen uncovers diverse tools for targeted gene repression in Arabidopsis. Wang M, Zhong Z, Gallego-Bartolome J, Li Z, Feng S, Kuo HY, Kan RL, Lam H, Richey JC, Tang L, Zhou J, Liu M, Jami-Alahmadi Y, Wohlschlegel J, Jacobsen SE. Nat Plants. 2023 Mar 6. doi: 10.1038/s41477-023-01362-8. PubMed 36879017.
Backbone
  Vector backbone: pEG302
  Vector type: Plant Expression
  Selectable markers: Basta
Growth in bacteria
  Bacterial resistance: Kanamycin, 50 μg/mL
  Growth temperature: 37°C
  Growth strain: DH5alpha
  Copy number: High Copy
Gene/Insert
  Gene/Insert name: HD2C
  Species: A. thaliana (mustard weed)
  Entrez Gene: HD2C (a.k.a. AT5G03740, F17C15.160, F17C15_160, HDT3, HISTONE DEACETYLASE 3, histone deacetylase 2C)
Terms and licenses: Academic/Nonprofit Terms; Industry Terms: Not Available to Industry
How to cite: pEG302-HD2C-ZF was a gift from Steven Jacobsen (Addgene plasmid # 200917 ; http://n2t.net/addgene:200917 ; RRID:Addgene_200917)
